Addgene plasmid #117823: BB1_23_YlGUT1
Purpose: Encodes glycerol kinase (GUT1) of Y. lipolytica for GoldenMOCS
Depositing lab: Michael Sauer. Depositing organization: Universitaet fur Bodenkultur Wien (BOKU-WIEN). Publication: Golden Gate based metabolic engineering strategy for wild-type strains of Yarrowia lipolytica. Egermeier M, Sauer M, Marx H. FEMS Microbiol Lett. 2019 Jan 29. pii: 5304171. doi: 10.1093/femsle/fnz022. PubMed 30698703.
Backbone
  Vector backbone: BB1_L_23_syn_BsaI
  Backbone size w/o insert (bp): 1966
  Vector type: Bacterial Expression
Growth in bacteria
  Bacterial resistance: Kanamycin, 50 μg/mL
  Growth temperature: 37°C
  Growth strain: DH5alpha
  Copy number: High Copy
Gene/Insert
  Gene/Insert name: YlGUT1
  Insert size (bp): 1517
  Cloning method: Restriction Enzyme; 5′ cloning site BbsI (unknown if destroyed); 3′ cloning site BbsI (unknown if destroyed)
Terms and licenses: Academic/Nonprofit Terms; Industry Terms: Not Available to Industry
How to cite: BB1_23_YlGUT1 was a gift from Michael Sauer (Addgene plasmid # 117823 ; http://n2t.net/addgene:117823 ; RRID:Addgene_117823)
