[The description below was written by a language model from this plasmid's Addgene catalogue record and pLannotate feature annotations shown in this document.]
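Description:
BB1_23_YlGUT1 is a small, high-copy bacterial cloning plasmid (about 3.4 kb in the sequenced record) that serves as a level-1 "backbone 1" part vector in the GoldenMOCS Golden Gate modular cloning system. It is built on the BB1_L_23_syn_BsaI backbone. The "23" designation appears to mark the module position it occupies in the assembly hierarchy, though the record does not spell this out. The plasmid is maintained in E. coli through a ColE1/pUC-type origin of replication. Selection is with kanamycin, using an aph(3')-Ia aminoglycoside phosphotransferase gene driven by the cat promoter. The resistance cassette and origin are flanked by short transcription terminators (tonB, T7Te and a T3Te fragment), which insulate the backbone functions from the cloning site. A tiny lacZα remnant is also annotated next to that region.

The payload is YlGUT1, the roughly 1.5 kb coding sequence for glycerol kinase from the yeast Yarrowia lipolytica, inserted through BbsI sites. The automated annotation labels this region as a fragment of mouse glycerol kinase (Gk). This reflects homology between conserved glycerol kinases in the reference database rather than a murine origin, and the catalogue entry identifies the gene as the Y. lipolytica enzyme. No promoter or terminator for yeast expression is annotated around the insert, so although the plasmid is catalogued as a bacterial expression vector, it appears to function as a storage and donor plasmid for the coding sequence. In the GoldenMOCS workflow, such a part would typically be released by type IIS digestion and combined with promoter and terminator modules into expression units. The associated work concerns Golden Gate based metabolic engineering of wild-type Y. lipolytica strains, where glycerol kinase is relevant to glycerol uptake and metabolism.
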