Features (pLannotate 1.2.2; 8 found; start..end, strand, type, name):
     81..112     +  terminator     tonB terminator: bidirectional E. coli tonB-P14 transcription terminator
    113..215     +  promoter       cat promoter: promoter of the E. coli cat gene encoding chloramphenicol acetyltransferase
    216..1031    +  CDS            KanR: aminoglycoside phosphotransferase; aph(3')-Ia; confers resistance to kanamycin in bacteria or G418 (Geneticin®) in eukaryotes
   1055..1082    +  terminator     T7Te terminator: phage T7 early transcription terminator
   1094..1681    -  rep_origin     ori: high-copy-number ColE1/pMB1/pBR322/pUC origin of replication
   1703..1722    -  terminator     T3Te terminator (fragment): phage T3 early transcription terminator
   1721..1738    -  CDS            lacZα (fragment): LacZα fragment of β-galactosidase; lacZ fragment
   1878..3368    +  CDS            Gk (fragment): GLPK_MOUSE - Also known as Gyk. Experimental evidence at protein level: Swiss-Prot protein existence level 1. Key enzyme in the regulation of glycerol uptake and metabolism. From Mus musculus (Mouse).
>Addgene plasmid #117823 | BB1_23_YlGUT1 | addgene full sequence | sequence record 235395 | Addgene NGS Result
ATCTAGTCAGCTTGATGTCATAGCTGTTTCCTGAGGCTCAATACTGACCATTTAAATCATACCTGACCTC
CATAGCAGAAAGTCAAAAGCCTCCGACCGGAGGCTTTTGACTTGATCGGCACGTAAGAGGTTCCAACTTT
CACCATAATGAAATAAGATCACTACCGGGCGTATTTTTTGAGTTATCGAGATTTTCAGGAGCTAAGGAAG
CTAAAATGAGCCATATTCAACGGGAAACGTCTTGCTTGAAGCCGCGATTAAATTCCAACATGGATGCTGA
TTTATATGGGTATAAATGGGCTCGCGATAATGTCGGGCAATCAGGTGCGACAATCTATCGATTGTATGGG
AAGCCCGATGCGCCAGAGTTGTTTCTGAAACATGGCAAAGGTAGCGTTGCCAATGATGTTACAGATGAGA
TGGTCAGGCTAAACTGGCTGACGGAATTTATGCCTCTTCCGACCATCAAGCATTTTATCCGTACTCCTGA
TGATGCATGGTTACTCACCACTGCGATCCCAGGGAAAACAGCATTCCAGGTATTAGAAGAATATCCTGAT
TCAGGTGAAAATATTGTTGATGCGCTGGCAGTGTTCCTGCGCCGGTTGCATTCGATTCCTGTTTGTAATT
GTCCTTTTAACGGCGATCGCGTATTTCGTCTCGCTCAGGCGCAATCACGAATGAATAACGGTTTGGTTGG
TGCGAGTGATTTTGATGACGAGCGTAATGGCTGGCCTGTTGAACAAGTCTGGAAAGAAATGCATAAACTC
TTGCCATTCTCACCGGATTCAGTCGTCACTCATGGTGATTTCTCACTTGATAACCTTATTTTTGACGAGG
GGAAATTAATAGGTTGTATTGATGTTGGACGAGTCGGAATCGCAGACCGATACCAGGATCTTGCCATCCT
ATGGAACTGCCTCGGTGAGTTTTCTCCTTCATTACAGAAACGGCTTTTTCAAAAATATGGTATTGATAAT
CCTGATATGAATAAATTGCAGTTTCACTTGATGCTCGATGAGTTTTTCTAATGAGGACCTAAATGTAATC
ACCTGGCTCACCTTCGGGTGGGCCTTTCTGCGTTGCTGGCGTTTTTCCATAGGCTCCGCCCCCCTGACGA
GCATCACAAAAATCGATGCTCAAGTCAGAGGTGGCGAAACCCGACAGGACTATAAAGATACCAGGCGTTT
CCCCCTGGAAGCTCCCTCGTGCGCTCTCCTGTTCCGACCCTGCCGCTTACCGGATACCTGTCCGCCTTTC
TCCCTTCGGGAAGCGTGGCGCTTTCTCATAGCTCACGCTGTAGGTATCTCAGTTCGGTGTAGGTCGTTCG
CTCCAAGCTGGGCTGTGTGCACGAACCCCCCGTTCAGCCCGACCGCTGCGCCTTATCCGGTAACTATCGT
CTTGAGTCCAACCCGGTAAGACACGACTTATCGCCACTGGCAGCAGCCACTGGTAACAGGATTAGCAGAG
CGAGGTATGTAGGCGGTGCTACAGAGTTCTTGAAGTGGTGGCCTAACTACGGCTACACTAGAAGAACAGT
ATTTGGTATCTGCGCTCTGCTGAAGCCAGTTACCTCGGAAAAAGAGTTGGTAGCTCTTGATCCGGCAAAC
AAACCACCGCTGGTAGCGGTGGTTTTTTTGTTTGCAAGCAGCAGATTACGCGCAGAAAAAAAGGATCTCA
AGAAGATCCTTTGATTTTCTACCGAAGAAAGGCCCACCCGTGTAAAACGACGGCCAGTTTATCTAGTCAG
CTTGATTCTAGCTGATCGTGGACCGGAAGGTGAGCCAGTGAGTTGATTGCAGTCCAGTTACGCTGGAGTC
TGAGGCTCGTCCTGAATGATATGCGGCCTCGAATTCGAAGACGCCATGTCATCCTACGTAGGAGCTCTCG
ACCAGGGTACCACCTCCACCCGTTTCATTCTCTTTTCGCCTGACGGCAAGCCCGTGGCATCCCACCAGAT
CGAATTCACCCAGATCTACCCCCACCCCGGATGGGTGGAGCACGACCCCGAGGAGCTCGTGAGCTCGTGT
CTGGAGTGCATGTCGTCGGTGGCCAAGGAAATGCGAACCCAGGGCATCAAGGTGGCCGACGTGAAGGCGA
TCGGAATCACCAACCAGCGAGAAACCACCGTGCTTTGGGACATTGAGACGGGCCAGCCCCTGTACAACGC
CATTGTGTGGTCCGACGCCCGAACCGGCGACACCGTCAAGAAGCTCGAGGCCCAGCCCGGCGCTGACGAA
ATCCCCAAGCTCTGTGGCCTGCCCCTGTCCACCTACTTTGCCGGAGTCAAGGTCCGATGGATCCTGGATA
ACGTCAAGGAGGCCCGAGAGTGCTACGATCGAGGCAAGCTGGCCTTCTCCACCATCGACTCGTGGCTGCT
CTACAACCTCACGGGCGGCCTCAACGGCGGCGCCCACATCACCGACACCTCCAACGCCTCCCGGTCCATG
TTCATGAACATTGAGACGCTCAAGTACGACGAGAAGCTCATCAAGTTCTTTGGCGTCGAGAAGCTCATTC
TCCCCAAGATTGTCTCGTCCGCCGAGGTCTACGGCCGAATCGGAACCGGCCCCTTCGCCAACATCCCCCT
GGCCGGCTGTCTCGGTGACCAGTCCGCCGCCCTCGTCGGCCAGAAGGCCTTTGAGCCCGGCCAGGCCAAG
AACACATATGGAACCGGCTGCTTCCTGCTCTACAACGCCGGCGAGAAGCCCATCATCTCCAACAACGGCC
TGCTGACCACCGTCGGCTACCACTTCAAGGGCCAGAAGCCCGTCTACGCTCTGGAGGGCTCCATCTCCGT
CGCCGGCTCGTGCATCAAGTGGCTGCGAGACAACATTGGTCTGATTGAGTCATCCGAGCAGATTGGAGAG
CTTGCCTCCCAGGTCGACGACTCTGCCGGCGTGGTGTTTGTCACCGCTCTGTCCGGCCTGTTTGCCCCCT
ACTGGCGAACCGACGCCCGAGGCACCATTCTGGGTCTGACTCAGTTCACCACCAAGGCCCACATTTGCCG
AGCCGCCCTGGAGGCTACTTGTTTCCAGACCCGGGCCATTCTCGACGCCATGGCCAAGGACTCTGGTAAG
CCCTTCACCAAGCTGCGAGTCGACGGAGGAATGACCAACTCGGACATTGCTATGCAGATCCAGGCCGACA
TTCTTGGCATTGAGGTCGAGCGACCCGCCATGCGAGAGACGACCGCTCTGGGTGCCGCCATTGCTGCCGG
CTTTGCCGTTGGCGTGTGGAAGTCCATTGAGGATCTTAAGGACATCAACACCGAGGGCATGACCGAGTTT
GCTTCCAAGACCAACGAGGAGGAGCGGGCCGCCATGATGAAGCAGTGGAACCGGGGCATTGAGCGAGCTG
TTGGCTGGCTTGAGTAAGCTTGCGTCTTCGAATTCGCGCGTGATCTTACGGCATTATACGTATGATCGGT
CCACGATCAGCTAGATT
